>Addgene plasmid #50044 | pMSCV-mCherry-Vav1 | depositor full sequence | sequence record 74809 | Vav1
TGAAAGACCCCACCTGTAGGTTTGGCAAGCTAGCTTAAGTAACGCCATTTTGCAAGGCATGGAAAATACA
TAACTGAGAATAGAGAAGTTCAGATCAAGGTTAGGAACAGAGAGACAGCAGAATATGGGCCAAACAGGAT
ATCTGTGGTAAGCAGTTCCTGCCCCGGCTCAGGGCCAAGAACAGATGGTCCCCAGATGCGGTCCCGCCCT
CAGCAGTTTCTAGAGAACCATCAGATGTTTCCAGGGTGCCCCAAGGACCTGAAATGACCCTGTGCCTTAT
TTGAACTAACCAATCAGTTCGCTTCTCGCTTCTGTTCGCGCGCTTCTGCTCCCCGAGCTCAATAAAAGAG
CCCACAACCCCTCACTCGGCGCGCCAGTCCTCCGATAGACTGCGTCGCCCGGGTACCCGTATTCCCAATA
AAGCCTCTTGCTGTTTGCATCCGAATCGTGGACTCGCTGATCCTTGGGAGGGTCTCCTCAGATTGATTGA
CTGCCCACCTCGGGGGTCTTTCATTTGGAGGTTCCACCGAGATTTGGAGACCCCTGCCCAGGGACCACCG
ACCCCCCCGCCGGGAGGTAAGCTGGCCAGCGGTCGTTTCGTGTCTGTCTCTGTCTTTGTGCGTGTTTGTG
CCGGCATCTAATGTTTGCGCCTGCGTCTGTACTAGTTAGCTAACTAGCTCTGTATCTGGCGGACCCGTGG
TGGAACTGACGAGTTCTGAACACCCGGCCGCAACCCTGGGAGACGTCCCAGGGACTTTGGGGGCCGTTTT
TGTGGCCCGACCTGAGGAAGGGAGTCGATGTGGAATCCGACCCCGTCAGGATATGTGGTTCTGGTAGGAG
ACGAGAACCTAAAACAGTTCCCGCCTCCGTCTGAATTTTTGCTTTCGGTTTGGAACCGAAGCCGCGCGTC
TTGTCTGCTGCAGCGCTGCAGCATCGTTCTGTGTTGTCTCTGTCTGACTGTGTTTCTGTATTTGTCTGAA
AATTAGGGCCAGACTGTTACCACTCCCTTAAGTTTGACCTTAGGTCACTGGAAAGATGTCGAGCGGATCG
CTCACAACCAGTCGGTAGATGTCAAGAAGAGACGTTGGGTTACCTTCTGCTCTGCAGAATGGCCAACCTT
TAACGTCGGATGGCCGCGAGACGGCACCTTTAACCGAGACCTCATCACCCAGGTTAAGATCAAGGTCTTT
TCACCTGGCCCGCATGGACACCCAGACCAGGTCCCCTACATCGTGACCTGGGAAGCCTTGGCTTTTGACC
CCCCTCCCTGGGTCAAGCCCTTTGTACACCCTAAGCCTCCGCCTCCTCTTCCTCCATCCGCCCCGTCTCT
CCCCCTTGAACCTCCTCGTTCGACCCCGCCTCGATCCTCCCTTTATCCAGCCCTCACTCCTTCTCTAGGC
GCCGGAATTAGATCTGCCACCATGGTGAGCAAGGGCGAGGAGGATAACATGGCCATCATCAAGGAGTTCA
TGCGCTTCAAGGTGCACATGGAGGGCTCCGTGAACGGCCACGAGTTCGAGATCGAGGGCGAGGGCGAGGG
CCGCCCCTACGAGGGCACCCAGACCGCCAAGCTGAAGGTGACCAAGGGCGGCCCCCTGCCCTTCGCCTGG
GACATCCTGTCCCCTCAGTTCATGTACGGCTCCAAGGCCTACGTGAAGCACCCCGCCGACATCCCCGACT
ACTTGAAGCTGTCCTTCCCCGAGGGCTTCAAGTGGGAGCGCGTGATGAACTTCGAGGACGGCGGCGTGGT
GACCGTGACCCAGGACTCCTCCCTGCAGGACGGCGAGTTCATCTACAAGGTGAAGCTGCGCGGCACCAAC
TTCCCCTCCGACGGCCCCGTAATGCAGAAGAAGACCATGGGCTGGGAGGCCTCCTCCGAGCGGATGTACC
CCGAGGACGGCGCCCTGAAGGGCGAGATCAAGCAGAGGCTGAAGCTGAAGGACGGCGGCCACTACGACGC
CGAGGTCAAGACCACCTACAAGGCCAAGAAGCCCGTGCAGCTGCCCGGCGCCTACAACGTCAACATCAAG
CTGGACATCACCTCCCACAACGAGGACTACACCATCGTGGAACAGTACGAGCGCGCCGAGGGCCGCCACT
CCACCGGCGGCATGGACGAGCTGTACAAGGGAGGAGGAGGATCAGGAGGAGGAGGATCACCTAGGGAGCT
CTGGCGACAGTGCACCCACTGGCTGATCCAGTGTCGGGTGCTGCCTCCCAGCCACCGTGTGACCTGGGAG
GGGGCCCAGGTGTGTGAGCTGGCACAGGCACTGCGGGACGGTGTCCTCTTGTGCCAATTGCTTAACAACC
TGCTTCCCCAGGCCATTAATCTTCGCGAGGTTAACTTGCGGCCCCAGATGTCCCAGTTCCTTTGTCTTAA
GAACATTCGAACCTTCCTGTCTACTTGCTGTGAGAAGTTCGGCCTCAAGCGCAGTGAACTCTTTGAGGCT
TTTGACCTCTTCGATGTGCAGGACTTTGGAAAGGTCATCTACACCCTGTCTGCTCTGTCATGGACACCCA
TTGCCCAGAACAAAGGAATCATGCCCTTCCCAACAGAGGACAGCGCTCTGAACGACGAAGATATTTACAG
TGGCCTTTCAGACCAGATTGATGACACCGCAGAGGAAGACGAGGACCTTTATGACTGCGTGGAAAATGAG
GAGGCAGAGGGGGACGAGATCTACGAGGACCTAATGCGCTTGGAGTCGGTGCCTACGCCACCCAAGATGA
CAGAGTATGATAAGCGCTGCTGCTGCCTGCGGGAGATCCAGCAGACGGAGGAGAAGTATACAGACACACT
GGGCTCCATCCAGCAGCACTTCATGAAGCCTCTGCAGCGATTCCTTAAGCCTCAAGACATGGAGACCATC
TTTGTCAACATTGAGGAGCTGTTCTCTGTGCATACCCACTTCTTAAAGGAACTGAAGGATGCCCTGGCTG
GCCCGGGAGCAACAACACTGTATCAGGTCTTCATCAAGTACAAGGAGAGGTTCCTGGTTTATGGCCGTTA
TTGCAGTCAGGTGGAGTCAGCCAGCAAGCACTTGGATCAAGTGGCCACAGCACGGGAGGATGTGCAGATG
AAGCTGGAGGAATGTTCTCAAAGAGCTAACAATGGCCGATTCACCCTACGGGATCTGCTGATGGTACCTA
TGCAGCGGGTGCTGAAGTACCACCTCCTTCTCCAGGAGCTAGTGAAACACACACAGGATGCTACAGAGAA
GGAGAACCTGCGGTTGGCCCTGGACGCCATGAGGGACCTGGCACAGTGCGTGAACGAGGTCAAGAGGGAC
AATGAAACCCTACGGCAGATCACAAACTTTCAGCTGTCCATTGAGAACCTGGACCAGTCTCTGGCTAACT
ATGGCCGGCCCAAGATTGACGGTGAGCTCAAGATTACCTCAGTGGAGCGTCGCTCAAAGACAGACAGGTA
TGCCTTCCTGCTGGACAAAGCACTGCTCATCTGTAAACGCCGCGGGGACTCTTACGACCTCAAAGCCTCG
GTGAACTTGCACAGCTTCCAAGTTCGAGATGACTCCTCCGGGGAGCGAGACAACAAGAAGTGGAGCCATA
TGTTCCTTCTGATTGAGGATCAAGGCGCCCAGGGCTATGAGCTGTTCTTCAAGACTCGGGAGCTGAAGAA
GAAGTGGATGGAACAGTTCGAAATGGCCATCTCCAACATTTACCCAGAGAATGCTACAGCCAATGGGCAT
GATTTTCAGATGTTCTCCTTTGAGGAGACCACTTCCTGCAAGGCCTGCCAGATGTTACTCAGAGGCACAT
TCTACCAGGGATATCGCTGTTACAGGTGCCGGGCACCTGCACACAAGGAGTGTCTGGGGAGAGTGCCTCC
CTGTGGTCGCCATGGGCAAGATTTCGCAGGAACCATGAAGAAGGACAAGCTCCATCGAAGGGCCCAGGAC
AAGAAAAGGAATGAATTGGGTCTGCCTAAGATGGAAGTGTTTCAGGAATACTATGGGATCCCTCCTCCAC
CTGGAGCCTTTGGGCCATTTTTACGGCTCAACCCTGGGGACATTGTGGAGCTCACTAAGGCAGAGGCTGA
GCACAACTGGTGGGAGGGAAGGAATACTGCTACAAATGAAGTCGGCTGGTTTCCCTGTAACAGAGTGCAT
CCCTATGTCCACGGCCCTCCTCAGGACCTGTCTGTGCATCTCTGGTATGCGGGCCCTATGGAACGAGCAG
GCGCTGAGGGCATCCTCACCAACCGTTCTGATGGGACCTATCTGGTGCGGCAGAGGGTGAAAGATACAGC
GGAGTTCGCCATCAGCATTAAGTATAACGTGGAGGTCAAGCATATTAAAATCATGACGTCAGAGGGGTTG
TACCGGATCACAGAGAAGAAGGCTTTCCGGGGCCTTCTGGAACTGGTAGAGTTTTATCAGCAGAATTCCC
TCAAAGATTGCTTCAAGTCGTTGGACACCACCTTGCAGTTTCCTTATAAGGAACCTGAGAGGAGAGCCAT
CAGCAAGCCACCAGCTGGAAGCACCAAGTATTTTGGCACTGCCAAAGCCCGCTACGACTTCTGTGCCCGG
GACAGGTCGGAACTGTCCCTTAAGGAGGGTGATATCATCAAGATCCTCAATAAGAAGGGACAGCAAGGCT
GGTGGCGTGGGGAGATCTACGGCCGGATCGGCTGGTTCCCTTCTAACTATGTGGAGGAAGACTATTCCGA
ATATTGCTGACTCGAGGTTAACGAATTCTACCGGGTAGGGGAGGCGCTTTTCCCAAGGCAGTCTGGAGCA
TGCGCTTTAGCAGCCCCGCTGGGCACTTGGCGCTACACAAGTGGCCTCTGGCCTCGCACACATTCCACAT
CCACCGGTAGGCGCCAACCGGCTCCGTTCTTTGGTGGCCCCTTCGCGCCACCTTCTACTCCTCCCCTAGT
CAGGAAGTTCCCCCCCGCCCCGCAGCTCGCGTCGTGCAGGACGTGACAAATGGAAGTAGCACGTCTCACT
AGTCTCGTGCAGATGGACAGCACCGCTGAGCAATGGAAGCGGGTAGGCCTTTGGGGCAGCGGCCAATAGC
AGCTTTGCTCCTTCGCTTTCTGGGCTCAGAGGCTGGGAAGGGGTGGGTCCGGGGGCGGGCTCAGGGGCGG
GCTCAGGGGCGGGGCGGGCGCCCGAAGGTCCTCCGGAGGCCCGGCATTCTGCACGCTTCAAAAGCGCACG
TCTGCCGCGCTGTTCTCCTCTTCCTCATCTCCGGGCCTTTCGACCTGCAGCCCAAGCTTACCATGACCGA
GTACAAGCCCACGGTGCGCCTCGCCACCCGCGACGACGTCCCCAGGGCCGTACGCACCCTCGCCGCCGCG
TTCGCCGACTACCCCGCCACGCGCCACACCGTCGATCCGGACCGCCACATCGAGCGGGTCACCGAGCTGC
AAGAACTCTTCCTCACGCGCGTCGGGCTCGACATCGGCAAGGTGTGGGTCGCGGACGACGGCGCCGCGGT
GGCGGTCTGGACCACGCCGGAGAGCGTCGAAGCGGGGGCGGTGTTCGCCGAGATCGGCCCGCGCATGGCC
GAGTTGAGCGGTTCCCGGCTGGCCGCGCAGCAACAGATGGAAGGCCTCCTGGCGCCGCACCGGCCCAAGG
AGCCCGCGTGGTTCCTGGCCACCGTCGGCGTCTCGCCCGACCACCAGGGCAAGGGTCTGGGCAGCGCCGT
CGTGCTCCCCGGAGTGGAGGCGGCCGAGCGCGCCGGGGTGCCCGCCTTCCTGGAGACCTCCGCGCCCCGC
AACCTCCCCTTCTACGAGCGGCTCGGCTTCACCGTCACCGCCGACGTCGAGGTGCCCGAAGGACCGCGCA
CCTGGTGCATGACCCGCAAGCCCGGTGCCTGACGCCCGCCCCACGACCCGCAGCGCCCGACCGAAAGGAG
CGCACGACCCCATGCATCGATAAAATAAAAGATTTTATTTAGTCTCCAGAAAAAGGGGGGAATGAAAGAC
CCCACCTGTAGGTTTGGCAAGCTAGCTTAAGTAACGCCATTTTGCAAGGCATGGAAAATACATAACTGAG
AATAGAGAAGTTCAGATCAAGGTTAGGAACAGAGAGACAGCAGAATATGGGCCAAACAGGATATCTGTGG
TAAGCAGTTCCTGCCCCGGCTCAGGGCCAAGAACAGATGGTCCCCAGATGCGGTCCCGCCCTCAGCAGTT
TCTAGAGAACCATCAGATGTTTCCAGGGTGCCCCAAGGACCTGAAATGACCCTGTGCCTTATTTGAACTA
ACCAATCAGTTCGCTTCTCGCTTCTGTTCGCGCGCTTCTGCTCCCCGAGCTCAATAAAAGAGCCCACAAC
CCCTCACTCGGCGCGCCAGTCCTCCGATAGACTGCGTCGCCCGGGTACCCGTGTATCCAATAAACCCTCT
TGCAGTTGCATCCGACTTGTGGTCTCGCTGTTCCTTGGGAGGGTCTCCTCTGAGTGATTGACTACCCGTC
AGCGGGGGTCTTTCATGGGTAACAGTTTCTTGAAGTTGGAGAACAACATTCTGAGGGTAGGAGTCGAATA
TTAAGTAATCCTGACTCAATTAGCCACTGTTTTGAATCCACATACTCCAATACTCCTGAAATAGTTCATT
ATGGACAGCGCAGAAGAGCTGGGGAGAATTAATTCGTAATCATGGTCATAGCTGTTTCCTGTGTGAAATT
GTTATCCGCTCACAATTCCACACAACATACGAGCCGGAAGCATAAAGTGTAAAGCCTGGGGTGCCTAATG
AGTGAGCTAACTCACATTAATTGCGTTGCGCTCACTGCCCGCTTTCCAGTCGGGAAACCTGTCGTGCCAG
CTGCATTAATGAATCGGCCAACGCGCGGGGAGAGGCGGTTTGCGTATTGGGCGCTCTTCCGCTTCCTCGC
TCACTGACTCGCTGCGCTCGGTCGTTCGGCTGCGGCGAGCGGTATCAGCTCACTCAAAGGCGGTAATACG
GTTATCCACAGAATCAGGGGATAACGCAGGAAAGAACATGTGAGCAAAAGGCCAGCAAAAGGCCAGGAAC
CGTAAAAAGGCCGCGTTGCTGGCGTTTTTCCATAGGCTCCGCCCCCCTGACGAGCATCACAAAAATCGAC
GCTCAAGTCAGAGGTGGCGAAACCCGACAGGACTATAAAGATACCAGGCGTTTCCCCCTGGAAGCTCCCT
CGTGCGCTCTCCTGTTCCGACCCTGCCGCTTACCGGATACCTGTCCGCCTTTCTCCCTTCGGGAAGCGTG
GCGCTTTCTCATAGCTCACGCTGTAGGTATCTCAGTTCGGTGTAGGTCGTTCGCTCCAAGCTGGGCTGTG
TGCACGAACCCCCCGTTCAGCCCGACCGCTGCGCCTTATCCGGTAACTATCGTCTTGAGTCCAACCCGGT
AAGACACGACTTATCGCCACTGGCAGCAGCCACTGGTAACAGGATTAGCAGAGCGAGGTATGTAGGCGGT
GCTACAGAGTTCTTGAAGTGGTGGCCTAACTACGGCTACACTAGAAGGACAGTATTTGGTATCTGCGCTC
TGCTGAAGCCAGTTACCTTCGGAAAAAGAGTTGGTAGCTCTTGATCCGGCAAACAAACCACCGCTGGTAG
CGGTGGTTTTTTTGTTTGCAAGCAGCAGATTACGCGCAGAAAAAAAGGATCTCAAGAAGATCCTTTGATC
TTTTCTACGGGGTCTGACGCTCAGTGGAACGAAAACTCACGTTAAGGGATTTTGGTCATGAGATTATCAA
AAAGGATCTTCACCTAGATCCTTTTAAATTAAAAATGAAGTTTTAAATCAATCTAAAGTATATATGAGTA
AACTTGGTCTGACAGTTACCAATGCTTAATCAGTGAGGCACCTATCTCAGCGATCTGTCTATTTCGTTCA
TCCATAGTTGCCTGACTCCCCGTCGTGTAGATAACTACGATACGGGAGGGCTTACCATCTGGCCCCAGTG
CTGCAATGATACCGCGAGACCCACGCTCACCGGCTCCAGATTTATCAGCAATAAACCAGCCAGCCGGAAG
GGCCGAGCGCAGAAGTGGTCCTGCAACTTTATCCGCCTCCATCCAGTCTATTAATTGTTGCCGGGAAGCT
AGAGTAAGTAGTTCGCCAGTTAATAGTTTGCGCAACGTTGTTGCCATTGCTACAGGCATCGTGGTGTCAC
GCTCGTCGTTTGGTATGGCTTCATTCAGCTCCGGTTCCCAACGATCAAGGCGAGTTACATGATCCCCCAT
GTTGTGCAAAAAAGCGGTTAGCTCCTTCGGTCCTCCGATCGTTGTCAGAAGTAAGTTGGCCGCAGTGTTA
TCACTCATGGTTATGGCAGCACTGCATAATTCTCTTACTGTCATGCCATCCGTAAGATGCTTTTCTGTGA
CTGGTGAGTACTCAACCAAGTCATTCTGAGAATAGTGTATGCGGCGACCGAGTTGCTCTTGCCCGGCGTC
AATACGGGATAATACCGCGCCACATAGCAGAACTTTAAAAGTGCTCATCATTGGAAAACGTTCTTCGGGG
CGAAAACTCTCAAGGATCTTACCGCTGTTGAGATCCAGTTCGATGTAACCCACTCGTGCACCCAACTGAT
CTTCAGCATCTTTTACTTTCACCAGCGTTTCTGGGTGAGCAAAAACAGGAAGGCAAAATGCCGCAAAAAA
GGGAATAAGGGCGACACGGAAATGTTGAATACTCATACTCTTCCTTTTTCAATATTATTGAAGCATTTAT
CAGGGTTATTGTCTCATGAGCGGATACATATTTGAATGTATTTAGAAAAATAAACAAATAGGGGTTCCGC
GCACATTTCCCCGAAAAGTGCCACCTGACGTCTAAGAAACCATTATTATCATGACATTAACCTATAAAAA
TAGGCGTATCACGAGGCCCTTTCGTCTCGCGCGTTTCGGTGATGACGGTGAAAACCTCTGACACATGCAG
CTCCCGGAGACGGTCACAGCTTGTCTGTAAGCGGATGCCGGGAGCAGACAAGCCCGTCAGGGCGCGTCAG
CGGGTGTTGGCGGGTGTCGGGGCTGGCTTAACTATGCGGCATCAGAGCAGATTGTACTGAGAGTGCACCA
TATGCGGTGTGAAATACCGCACAGATGCGTAAGGAGAAAATACCGCATCAGGCGCCATTCGCCATTCAGG
CTGCGCAACTGTTGGGAAGGGCGATCGGTGCGGGCCTCTTCGCTATTACGCCAGCTGGCGAAAGGGGGAT
GTGCTGCAAGGCGATTAAGTTGGGTAACGCCAGGGTTTTCCCAGTCACGACGTTGTAAAACGACGGCGCA
AGGAATGGTGCATGCAAGGAGATGGCGCCCAACAGTCCCCCGGCCACGGGGCCTGCCACCATACCCACGC
CGAAACAAGCGCTCATGAGCCCGAAGTGGCGAGCCCGATCTTCCCCATCGGTGATGTCGGCGATATAGGC
GCCAGCAACCGCACCTGTGGCGCCGGTGATGCCGGCCACGATGCGTCCGGCGTAGAGGCGATTAGTCCAA
TTTGTTAAAGACAGGATATCAGTGGTCCAGGCTCTAGTTTTGACTCAACAATATCACCAGCTGAAGCCTA
TAGAGTACGAGCCATAGATAAAATAAAAGATTTTATTTAGTCTCCAGAAAAAGGGGGGAA
Features (pLannotate 1.2.2; 20 found; start..end, strand, type, name):
    579..920     +  misc_feature   MESV Ψ: packaging signal of murine embryonic stem cell virus
    987..1403    +  CDS            gag (truncated): truncated Moloney murine leukemia virus (MMLV) gag gene lacking the start codon
   1422..2129    +  CDS            mCherry: mCherry is a basic (constitutively fluorescent) red fluorescent protein published in 2004, derived from Discosoma sp.. It is reported to be a very rapidly-maturing monomer with low acid sensitivity.
   2166..4697    +  CDS            Vav1: VAV_MOUSE - Also known as Vav. Experimental evidence at protein level: Swiss-Prot protein existence level 1. Couples tyrosine kinase signals with the activation of the Rho/Rac GTPases, thus leading to cell differentiation and/or proliferation. From Mus musculus (Mouse).
   4723..5222    +  promoter       PGK promoter: mouse phosphoglycerate kinase 1 promoter
   5243..5842    +  CDS            PuroR: puromycin N-acetyltransferase; pac from Streptomyces alboniger; confers resistance to puromycin
   5942..6456    +  LTR            3' LTR: 3' long terminal repeat from murine embryonic stem cell virus
   6649..6665    -  protein_bind   lac operator: The lac repressor binds to the lac operator to inhibit transcription in E. coli. This inhibition can be relieved by adding lactose or isopropyl-β-D-thiogalactopyranoside (IPTG). lac repressor encoded by lacI
   6673..6703    -  promoter       lac promoter: promoter for the E. coli lac operon
   6718..6739    -  protein_bind   CAP binding site: CAP binding activates transcription in the presence of cAMP. E. coli catabolite activator protein
   6752..6844    -  CDS            lacI (fragment): lac repressor; lacI; The lac repressor binds to the lac operator to inhibit transcription in E. coli. This inhibition can be relieved by adding lactose or isopropyl-β-D-thiogalactopyranoside (IPTG).
   7027..7615    -  rep_origin     ori: high-copy-number ColE1/pMB1/pBR322/pUC origin of replication
   7786..8646    -  CDS            AmpR: β-lactamase; bla; confers resistance to ampicillin, carbenicillin, and related antibiotics
   8647..8751    -  promoter       AmpR promoter: bla
   8846..8881    +  CDS            rop (fragment): Rop protein, which maintains plasmids at low copy number; rop
   8983..9082    +  misc_feature   bom (fragment): basis of mobility region from pBR322
   9088..9237    -  CDS            lacZα (fragment): LacZα fragment of β-galactosidase; lacZ fragment
   9237..9438    -  CDS            TcR (fragment): tetracycline efflux protein; tet; confers resistance to tetracycline
   9439..9537    +  CDS            env (fragment): murine leukemia virus gPr80 envelope polyprotein precursor; env; proteolytically cleaved into gp70SU and p15TM subunits
   9579..515     +  LTR            5' LTR (across the origin): 5' long terminal repeat from murine embryonic stem cell virus
