[The description below was written by a language model from this plasmid's Addgene catalogue record and pLannotate feature annotations shown in this document.]
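Description:
pMSCV-mCherry-Vav1 is a murine stem cell virus (MSCV) gammaretroviral vector for expressing mouse Vav1 fused at its N-terminus to the red fluorescent protein mCherry in mammalian cells. The annotated depositor sequence is about 9.6 kb, consistent with the rounded 10 kb given in the catalogue. In bacteria the plasmid is maintained through a ColE1/pUC-type origin and selected with ampicillin via the β-lactamase gene. The remaining bacterial features (fragments of lacI, lacZα, rop, bom and TcR) are non-functional remnants of backbone construction.

The retroviral unit is bounded by MESV-derived 5′ and 3′ LTRs and carries the Ψ packaging signal plus a truncated, start-codon-less gag segment. Together these allow the genomic RNA to be encapsidated when gag, pol and env are supplied in trans by packaging cells. Immediately downstream lies the mCherry coding sequence, followed after a short linker by the Vav1 open reading frame, which encodes a guanine nucleotide exchange factor that couples tyrosine kinase signalling to Rho/Rac GTPases. The insert was cloned between AvrII and XhoI sites. The catalogue lists the promoter as pCMV, but no CMV promoter appears in the feature table. From the layout, the fusion appears to be transcribed from the 5′ LTR, as is usual for MSCV vectors. A separate mouse PGK promoter drives puromycin N-acetyltransferase, allowing selection of stably transduced cells.

The construct is suited to transient transfection or retroviral transduction for live imaging of Vav1 localisation. The associated publication examined the roles of BTK and Vav1 in Dectin-1-dependent phagocytosis of Candida albicans by macrophages.
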