Addgene plasmid #50044: pMSCV-mCherry-Vav1
Purpose: Expression of mCherry-Vav1 in mammalian cells
Depositing lab: Hidde Ploegh. Depositing organization: Whitehead Institute for Biomedical Research. Publication: Bruton's Tyrosine Kinase (BTK) and Vav1 contribute to Dectin1-dependent phagocytosis of Candida albicans in macrophages. Strijbis K, Tafesse FG, Fairn GD, Witte MD, Dougan SK, Watson N, Spooner E, Esteban A, Vyas VK, Fink GR, Grinstein S, Ploegh HL. PLoS Pathog. 2013 Jun;9(6):e1003446. doi: 10.1371/journal.ppat.1003446. Epub 2013 Jun 27. PubMed 23825946.
Backbone
  Vector backbone: pMSCV
  Backbone size w/o insert (bp): 7000
  Total vector size (bp): 10000
  Vector type: Mammalian Expression, Retroviral
  Selectable markers: Puromycin
Growth in bacteria
  Bacterial resistance: Ampicillin, 100 μg/mL
  Growth temperature: 30°C
  Growth strain: DH5alpha
  Copy number: Unknown
Gene/Insert
  Gene/Insert name: Vav1
  Species: M. musculus (mouse)
  Insert size (bp): 3000
  Entrez Gene: Vav1 (a.k.a. Vav, vav-T)
  Promoter: pCMV
  Tag / fusion protein: mCherry (N terminal on insert)
  Cloning method: Restriction Enzyme; 5′ cloning site AvrII (not destroyed); 3′ cloning site XhoI (not destroyed)
  Sequencing primers: 5′ CGCTTCAAGGTGCACATGGAG; 3′ CACGATGGTGTAGTCCTCGTTGTG
Terms and licenses: Academic/Nonprofit Terms; Industry Terms: Not Available to Industry
How to cite: pMSCV-mCherry-Vav1 was a gift from Hidde Ploegh (Addgene plasmid # 50044 ; http://n2t.net/addgene:50044 ; RRID:Addgene_50044)
