>Addgene plasmid #50044 | pMSCV-mCherry-Vav1 | addgene partial sequence | sequence record 76247 | pLXSN 5'
GCCCTCACTCCTTCTCTAGGCGCCGGAATTAGATCTGCCACCATGGTGAGCAAGGGCGAGGAGGATAACA
TGGCCATCATCAAGGAGTTCATGCGCTTCAAGGTGCACATGGAGGGCTCCGTGAACGGCCACGAGTTCGA
GATCGAGGGCGAGGGCGAGGGCCGCCCCTACGAGGGCACCCAGACCGCCAAGCTGAAGGTGACCAAGGGC
GGCCCCCTGCCCTTCGCCTGGGACATCCTGTCCCCTCAGTTCATGTACGGCTCCAAGGCCTACGTGAAGC
ACCCCGCCGACATCCCCGACTACTTGAAGCTGTCCTTCCCCGAGGGCTTCAAGTGGGAGCGCGTGATGAA
CTTCGAGGACGGCGGCGTGGTGACCGTGACCCAGGACTCCTCCCTGCAGGACGGCGAGTTCATCTACAAG
GTGAAGCTGCGCGGCACCAACTTCCCCTCCGACGGCCCCGTAATGCAGAAGAAGACCATGGGCTGGGAGG
CCTCCTCCGAGCGGATGTACCCCGAGGACGGCGCCCTGAAGGGCGAGATCAAGCAGAGGCTGAAGCTGAA
GGACGGCGGCCACTACGACGCCGAGGTCAAGACCACCTACAAGGCCAAGAAGCCCGTGCAGCTGCCCGGC
GCCTACAACGTCAACATCAAGCTGGACATCACCTCCCACAACGAGGACTACACCATCGTGGAACAGTACG
AGCGCGCCGAGGGCCGCCACTCCACCGGCGGCATGGACGAGCTGTACAAGGGAGGAGGAGGATCAGGAGG
AGGAGGATCACCTAGGGAGCTCTGGCGACAGTGCACCA
