>Addgene plasmid #50044 | pMSCV-mCherry-Vav1 | addgene partial sequence | sequence record 77428 | MSCV-Rev 5'-CAGCGGGGCTGCTAAAGCGCATGC-3'
TACCCGGTAGAATTCGTTAACCTCGAGTCAGCAATATTCGGAATAGTCTTCCTCCACATAGTTAGAAGGG
AACCAGCCGATCCGGCCGTAGATCTCCCCACGCCACCAGCCTTGCTGTCCCTTCTTATTGAGGATCTTGA
TGATATCACCCTCCTTAAGGGACAGTTCCGACCTGTCCCGGGCACAGAAGTCGTAGCGGGCTTTGGCAGT
GCCAAAATACTTGGTGCTTCCAGCTGGTGGCTTGCTGATGGCTCTCCTCTCAGGTTCCTTATAAGGAAAC
TGCAAGGTGGTGTCCAACGACTTGAAGCAATCTTTGAGGGAATTCTGCTGATAAAACTCTACCAGTTCCA
GAAGGCCCCGGAAAGCCTTCTTCTCTGTGATCCGGTACAACCCCTCTGACGTCATGATTTTAATATGCTT
GACCTCCACGTTATACTTAATGCTGATGGCGAACTCCGCTGTATCTTTCACCCTCTGCCGCACCAGATAG
GTCCCATCAGAACGGTTGGTGAGGATGCCCTCAGCGCCTGCTCGTTCCATAGGGCCCGCATACCAGAGAT
GCACAGACAGGTCCTGAGGAGGGCCGTGGACATAGGGATGCACTCTGTTACAGGGAAACCAGCCGACTTC
ATTTGTAGCAGTATTCCTTCCCTCCCACCAGTTGTGCTCAGCCTCTGCCTTAGTGAGCTCCACAATGTCC
CCAGGGTTGAGCCGTAAAAATGGCCCAAAGGCTCCAGGTGGAGGAGGGATCCCATAGTATTCCTGAAACA
CTTCCATCTTAGGCAGACCCAATTCATTCCTTTTCTTGTCCTGGGCCCTTCGATGGAGCTTGTCCTTCTT
CATGGTTCCTGCGAAATCTTGCCCATGGCGACCACAGGGAGGCACTCTCCC
